>Addgene plasmid #127900 | pX330 Mouse 5' Npm1 gRNA | depositor full sequence | sequence record 245152 | pX330 Mouse 5' Npm1 gRNA sequence 8509 bps
GAGGGCCTATTTCCCATGATTCCTTCATATTTGCATATACGATACAAGGCTGTTAGAGAGATAATTGGAA
TTAATTTGACTGTAAACACAAAGATATTAGTACAAAATACGTGACGTAGAAAGTAATAATTTCTTGGGTA
GTTTGCAGTTTTAAAATTATGTTTTAAAATGGACTATCATATGCTTACCGTAACTTGAAAGTATTTCGAT
TTCTTGGCTTTATATATCTTGTGGAAAGGACGAAACACCGCATGGAAGACTCGATGGATAGTTTTAGAGC
TAGAAATAGCAAGTTAAAATAAGGCTAGTCCGTTATCAACTTGAAAAAGTGGCACCGAGTCGGTGCTTTT
TTGTTTTAGAGCTAGAAATAGCAAGTTAAAATAAGGCTAGTCCGTTTTTAGCGCGTGCGCCAATTCTGCA
GACAAATGGCTCTAGAGGTACCCGTTACATAACTTACGGTAAATGGCCCGCCTGGCTGACCGCCCAACGA
CCCCCGCCCATTGACGTCAATAGTAACGCCAATAGGGACTTTCCATTGACGTCAATGGGTGGAGTATTTA
CGGTAAACTGCCCACTTGGCAGTACATCAAGTGTATCATATGCCAAGTACGCCCCCTATTGACGTCAATG
ACGGTAAATGGCCCGCCTGGCATTGTGCCCAGTACATGACCTTATGGGACTTTCCTACTTGGCAGTACAT
CTACGTATTAGTCATCGCTATTACCATGGTCGAGGTGAGCCCCACGTTCTGCTTCACTCTCCCCATCTCC
CCCCCCTCCCCACCCCCAATTTTGTATTTATTTATTTTTTAATTATTTTGTGCAGCGATGGGGGCGGGGG
GGGGGGGGGGGCGCGCGCCAGGCGGGGCGGGGCGGGGCGAGGGGCGGGGCGGGGCGAGGCGGAGAGGTGC
GGCGGCAGCCAATCAGAGCGGCGCGCTCCGAAAGTTTCCTTTTATGGCGAGGCGGCGGCGGCGGCGGCCC
TATAAAAAGCGAAGCGCGCGGCGGGCGGGAGTCGCTGCGACGCTGCCTTCGCCCCGTGCCCCGCTCCGCC
GCCGCCTCGCGCCGCCCGCCCCGGCTCTGACTGACCGCGTTACTCCCACAGGTGAGCGGGCGGGACGGCC
CTTCTCCTCCGGGCTGTAATTAGCTGAGCAAGAGGTAAGGGTTTAAGGGATGGTTGGTTGGTGGGGTATT
AATGTTTAATTACCTGGAGCACCTGCCTGAAATCACTTTTTTTCAGGTTGGACCGGTGCCACCATGGACT
ATAAGGACCACGACGGAGACTACAAGGATCATGATATTGATTACAAAGACGATGACGATAAGATGGCCCC
AAAGAAGAAGCGGAAGGTCGGTATCCACGGAGTCCCAGCAGCCGACAAGAAGTACAGCATCGGCCTGGAC
ATCGGCACCAACTCTGTGGGCTGGGCCGTGATCACCGACGAGTACAAGGTGCCCAGCAAGAAATTCAAGG
TGCTGGGCAACACCGACCGGCACAGCATCAAGAAGAACCTGATCGGAGCCCTGCTGTTCGACAGCGGCGA
AACAGCCGAGGCCACCCGGCTGAAGAGAACCGCCAGAAGAAGATACACCAGACGGAAGAACCGGATCTGC
TATCTGCAAGAGATCTTCAGCAACGAGATGGCCAAGGTGGACGACAGCTTCTTCCACAGACTGGAAGAGT
CCTTCCTGGTGGAAGAGGATAAGAAGCACGAGCGGCACCCCATCTTCGGCAACATCGTGGACGAGGTGGC
CTACCACGAGAAGTACCCCACCATCTACCACCTGAGAAAGAAACTGGTGGACAGCACCGACAAGGCCGAC
CTGCGGCTGATCTATCTGGCCCTGGCCCACATGATCAAGTTCCGGGGCCACTTCCTGATCGAGGGCGACC
TGAACCCCGACAACAGCGACGTGGACAAGCTGTTCATCCAGCTGGTGCAGACCTACAACCAGCTGTTCGA
GGAAAACCCCATCAACGCCAGCGGCGTGGACGCCAAGGCCATCCTGTCTGCCAGACTGAGCAAGAGCAGA
CGGCTGGAAAATCTGATCGCCCAGCTGCCCGGCGAGAAGAAGAATGGCCTGTTCGGAAACCTGATTGCCC
TGAGCCTGGGCCTGACCCCCAACTTCAAGAGCAACTTCGACCTGGCCGAGGATGCCAAACTGCAGCTGAG
CAAGGACACCTACGACGACGACCTGGACAACCTGCTGGCCCAGATCGGCGACCAGTACGCCGACCTGTTT
CTGGCCGCCAAGAACCTGTCCGACGCCATCCTGCTGAGCGACATCCTGAGAGTGAACACCGAGATCACCA
AGGCCCCCCTGAGCGCCTCTATGATCAAGAGATACGACGAGCACCACCAGGACCTGACCCTGCTGAAAGC
TCTCGTGCGGCAGCAGCTGCCTGAGAAGTACAAAGAGATTTTCTTCGACCAGAGCAAGAACGGCTACGCC
GGCTACATTGACGGCGGAGCCAGCCAGGAAGAGTTCTACAAGTTCATCAAGCCCATCCTGGAAAAGATGG
ACGGCACCGAGGAACTGCTCGTGAAGCTGAACAGAGAGGACCTGCTGCGGAAGCAGCGGACCTTCGACAA
CGGCAGCATCCCCCACCAGATCCACCTGGGAGAGCTGCACGCCATTCTGCGGCGGCAGGAAGATTTTTAC
CCATTCCTGAAGGACAACCGGGAAAAGATCGAGAAGATCCTGACCTTCCGCATCCCCTACTACGTGGGCC
CTCTGGCCAGGGGAAACAGCAGATTCGCCTGGATGACCAGAAAGAGCGAGGAAACCATCACCCCCTGGAA
CTTCGAGGAAGTGGTGGACAAGGGCGCTTCCGCCCAGAGCTTCATCGAGCGGATGACCAACTTCGATAAG
AACCTGCCCAACGAGAAGGTGCTGCCCAAGCACAGCCTGCTGTACGAGTACTTCACCGTGTATAACGAGC
TGACCAAAGTGAAATACGTGACCGAGGGAATGAGAAAGCCCGCCTTCCTGAGCGGCGAGCAGAAAAAGGC
CATCGTGGACCTGCTGTTCAAGACCAACCGGAAAGTGACCGTGAAGCAGCTGAAAGAGGACTACTTCAAG
AAAATCGAGTGCTTCGACTCCGTGGAAATCTCCGGCGTGGAAGATCGGTTCAACGCCTCCCTGGGCACAT
ACCACGATCTGCTGAAAATTATCAAGGACAAGGACTTCCTGGACAATGAGGAAAACGAGGACATTCTGGA
AGATATCGTGCTGACCCTGACACTGTTTGAGGACAGAGAGATGATCGAGGAACGGCTGAAAACCTATGCC
CACCTGTTCGACGACAAAGTGATGAAGCAGCTGAAGCGGCGGAGATACACCGGCTGGGGCAGGCTGAGCC
GGAAGCTGATCAACGGCATCCGGGACAAGCAGTCCGGCAAGACAATCCTGGATTTCCTGAAGTCCGACGG
CTTCGCCAACAGAAACTTCATGCAGCTGATCCACGACGACAGCCTGACCTTTAAAGAGGACATCCAGAAA
GCCCAGGTGTCCGGCCAGGGCGATAGCCTGCACGAGCACATTGCCAATCTGGCCGGCAGCCCCGCCATTA
AGAAGGGCATCCTGCAGACAGTGAAGGTGGTGGACGAGCTCGTGAAAGTGATGGGCCGGCACAAGCCCGA
GAACATCGTGATCGAAATGGCCAGAGAGAACCAGACCACCCAGAAGGGACAGAAGAACAGCCGCGAGAGA
ATGAAGCGGATCGAAGAGGGCATCAAAGAGCTGGGCAGCCAGATCCTGAAAGAACACCCCGTGGAAAACA
CCCAGCTGCAGAACGAGAAGCTGTACCTGTACTACCTGCAGAATGGGCGGGATATGTACGTGGACCAGGA
ACTGGACATCAACCGGCTGTCCGACTACGATGTGGACCATATCGTGCCTCAGAGCTTTCTGAAGGACGAC
TCCATCGACAACAAGGTGCTGACCAGAAGCGACAAGAACCGGGGCAAGAGCGACAACGTGCCCTCCGAAG
AGGTCGTGAAGAAGATGAAGAACTACTGGCGGCAGCTGCTGAACGCCAAGCTGATTACCCAGAGAAAGTT
CGACAATCTGACCAAGGCCGAGAGAGGCGGCCTGAGCGAACTGGATAAGGCCGGCTTCATCAAGAGACAG
CTGGTGGAAACCCGGCAGATCACAAAGCACGTGGCACAGATCCTGGACTCCCGGATGAACACTAAGTACG
ACGAGAATGACAAGCTGATCCGGGAAGTGAAAGTGATCACCCTGAAGTCCAAGCTGGTGTCCGATTTCCG
GAAGGATTTCCAGTTTTACAAAGTGCGCGAGATCAACAACTACCACCACGCCCACGACGCCTACCTGAAC
GCCGTCGTGGGAACCGCCCTGATCAAAAAGTACCCTAAGCTGGAAAGCGAGTTCGTGTACGGCGACTACA
AGGTGTACGACGTGCGGAAGATGATCGCCAAGAGCGAGCAGGAAATCGGCAAGGCTACCGCCAAGTACTT
CTTCTACAGCAACATCATGAACTTTTTCAAGACCGAGATTACCCTGGCCAACGGCGAGATCCGGAAGCGG
CCTCTGATCGAGACAAACGGCGAAACCGGGGAGATCGTGTGGGATAAGGGCCGGGATTTTGCCACCGTGC
GGAAAGTGCTGAGCATGCCCCAAGTGAATATCGTGAAAAAGACCGAGGTGCAGACAGGCGGCTTCAGCAA
AGAGTCTATCCTGCCCAAGAGGAACAGCGATAAGCTGATCGCCAGAAAGAAGGACTGGGACCCTAAGAAG
TACGGCGGCTTCGACAGCCCCACCGTGGCCTATTCTGTGCTGGTGGTGGCCAAAGTGGAAAAGGGCAAGT
CCAAGAAACTGAAGAGTGTGAAAGAGCTGCTGGGGATCACCATCATGGAAAGAAGCAGCTTCGAGAAGAA
TCCCATCGACTTTCTGGAAGCCAAGGGCTACAAAGAAGTGAAAAAGGACCTGATCATCAAGCTGCCTAAG
TACTCCCTGTTCGAGCTGGAAAACGGCCGGAAGAGAATGCTGGCCTCTGCCGGCGAACTGCAGAAGGGAA
ACGAACTGGCCCTGCCCTCCAAATATGTGAACTTCCTGTACCTGGCCAGCCACTATGAGAAGCTGAAGGG
CTCCCCCGAGGATAATGAGCAGAAACAGCTGTTTGTGGAACAGCACAAGCACTACCTGGACGAGATCATC
GAGCAGATCAGCGAGTTCTCCAAGAGAGTGATCCTGGCCGACGCTAATCTGGACAAAGTGCTGTCCGCCT
ACAACAAGCACCGGGATAAGCCCATCAGAGAGCAGGCCGAGAATATCATCCACCTGTTTACCCTGACCAA
TCTGGGAGCCCCTGCCGCCTTCAAGTACTTTGACACCACCATCGACCGGAAGAGGTACACCAGCACCAAA
GAGGTGCTGGACGCCACCCTGATCCACCAGAGCATCACCGGCCTGTACGAGACACGGATCGACCTGTCTC
AGCTGGGAGGCGACAAAAGGCCGGCGGCCACGAAAAAGGCCGGCCAGGCAAAAAAGAAAAAGTAAGAATT
CCTAGAGCTCGCTGATCAGCCTCGACTGTGCCTTCTAGTTGCCAGCCATCTGTTGTTTGCCCCTCCCCCG
TGCCTTCCTTGACCCTGGAAGGTGCCACTCCCACTGTCCTTTCCTAATAAAATGAGGAAATTGCATCGCA
TTGTCTGAGTAGGTGTCATTCTATTCTGGGGGGTGGGGTGGGGCAGGACAGCAAGGGGGAGGATTGGGAA
GAGAATAGCAGGCATGCTGGGGAGCGGCCGCAGGAACCCCTAGTGATGGAGTTGGCCACTCCCTCTCTGC
GCGCTCGCTCGCTCACTGAGGCCGGGCGACCAAAGGTCGCCCGACGCCCGGGCTTTGCCCGGGCGGCCTC
AGTGAGCGAGCGAGCGCGCAGCTGCCTGCAGGGGCGCCTGATGCGGTATTTTCTCCTTACGCATCTGTGC
GGTATTTCACACCGCATA
[142 nt withheld, positions 5969-6110]
C
[141 nt withheld, positions 6112-6252]
CCTTTGACGTTGGAGTCCACGTTCTTT
[37 nt withheld, positions 6280-6316]
ACCCTATCTCGGGCTATTCTTTTGATTTATAAGGGATTTTGCCGATTTCGGCCTATTGGTTAAAAAATGA
GCTGATTTAACAAAAATTTAACGCGAATTTTAACAAAATATTAACGTTTACAATTTTATGGTGCACTCTC
AGTACAATCTGCTCTGATGCCGCATAGTTAAGCCAGCCCCGACACCCGCCAACACCCGCTGACGCGCCCT
GACGGGCTTGTCTGCTCCCGGCATCCGCTTACAGACAAGCTGTGACCGTCTCCGGGAGCTGCATGTGTCA
GAGGTTTTCACCGTCATCACCGAAACGCGCGAGACGAAAGGGCCTCGTGATACGCCTATTTTTATAGGTT
AATGTCATGATAATAATGGTTTCTTAGACGTCAGGTGGCACTTTTCGGGGAAATGTGCGCGGAACCCCTA
TTTGTTTATTTTTCTAAATACATTCAAATATGTATCCGCTCATGAGACAATAACCCTGATAAATGCTTCA
ATAATATTGAAAAAGGAAGAGTATGAGTATTCAACATTTCCGTGTCGCCCTTATTCCCTTTTTTGCGGCA
TTTTGCCTTCCTGTTTTTGCTCACCCAGAAACGCTGGTGAAAGTAAAAGATGCTGAAGATCAGTTGGGTG
CACGAGTGGGTTACATCGAACTGGATCTCAACAGCGGTAAGATCCTTGAGAGTTTTCGCCCCGAAGAACG
TTTTCCAATGATGAGCACTTTTAAAGTTCTGCTATGTGGCGCGGTATTATCCCGTATTGACGCCGGGCAA
GAGCAACTCGGTCGCCGCATACACTATTCTCAGAATGACTTGGTTGAGTACTCACCAGTCACAGAAAAGC
ATCTTACGGATGGCATGACAGTAAGAGAATTATGCAGTGCTGCCATAACCATGAGTGATAACACTGCGGC
CAACTTACTTCTGACAACGATCGGAGGACCGAAGGAGCTAACCGCTTTTTTGCACAACATGGGGGATCAT
GTAACTCGCCTTGATCGTTGGGAACCGGAGCTGAATGAAGCCATACCAAACGACGAGCGTGACACCACGA
TGCCTGTAGCAATGGCAACAACGTTGCGCAAACTATTAACTGGCGAACTACTTACTCTAGCTTCCCGGCA
ACAATTAATAGACTGGATGGAGGCGGATAAAGTTGCAGGACCACTTCTGCGCTCGGCCCTTCCGGCTGGC
TGGTTTATTGCTGATAAATCTGGAGCCGGTGAGCGTGGAAGCCGCGGTATCATTGCAGCACTGGGGCCAG
ATGGTAAGCCCTCCCGTATCGTAGTTATCTACACGACGGGGAGTCAGGCAACTATGGATGAACGAAATAG
ACAGATCGCTGAGATAGGTGCCTCACTGATTAAGCATTGGTAACTGTCAGACCAAGTTTACTCATATATA
CTTTAGATTGATTTAAAACTTCATTTTTAATTTAAAAGGATCTAGGTGAAGATCCTTTTTGATAATCTCA
TGACCAAAATCCCTTAACGTGAGTTTTCGTTCCACTGAGCGTCAGACCCCGTAGAAAAGATCAAAGGATC
TTCTTGAGATCCTTTTTTTCTGCGCGTAATCTGCTGCTTGCAAACAAAAAAACCACCGCTACCAGCGGTG
GTTTGTTTGCCGGATCAAGAGCTACCAACTCTTTTTCCGAAGGTAACTGGCTTCAGCAGAGCGCAGATAC
CAAATACTGTCCTTCTAGTGTAGCCGTAGTTAGGCCACCACTTCAAGAACTCTGTAGCACCGCCTACATA
CCTCGCTCTGCTAATCCTGTTACCAGTGGCTGCTGCCAGTGGCGATAAGTCGTGTCTTACCGGGTTGGAC
TCAAGACGATAGTTACCGGATAAGGCGCAGCGGTCGGGCTGAACGGGGGGTTCGTGCACACAGCCCAGCT
TGGAGCGAACGACCTACACCGAACTGAGATACCTACAGCGTGAGCTATGAGAAAGCGCCACGCTTCCCGA
AGGGAGAAAGGCGGACAGGTATCCGGTAAGCGGCAGGGTCGGAACAGGAGAGCGCACGAGGGAGCTTCCA
GGGGGAAACGCCTGGTATCTTTATAGTCCTGTCGGGTTTCGCCACCTCTGACTTGAGCGTCGATTTTTGT
GATGCTCGTCAGGGGGGCGGAGCCTATGGAAAAACGCCAGCAACGCGGCCTTTTTACGGTTCCTGGCCTT
TTGCTGGCCTTTTGCTCACATGT
Features (pLannotate 1.2.2; 18 found; start..end, strand, type, name):
      1..241     +  promoter       U6 promoter: RNA polymerase III promoter for human U6 snRNA
    271..346     +  misc_RNA       gRNA scaffold: guide RNA scaffold for the Streptococcus pyogenes CRISPR/Cas9 system
    353..396     +  misc_RNA       gRNA scaffold (fragment): guide RNA scaffold for the Streptococcus pyogenes CRISPR/Cas9 system
    443..728     +  enhancer       CMV enhancer: human cytomegalovirus immediate early enhancer; contains an 18-bp deletion relative to the standard CMV enhancer
    730..1007    +  promoter       chicken β-actin promoter: No description available
   1008..1236    +  intron         hybrid intron: hybrid between chicken β-actin (CBA) and minute virus of mice (MMV) introns (Gray et al., 2011)
   1374..2975    +  CDS            Cas9(N): N-terminal portion of Streptococcus pyogenes Cas9 (Zetsche et al., 2015)
   2976..5474    +  CDS            Cas9(C): C-terminal portion of Streptococcus pyogenes Cas9 (Zetsche et al., 2015)
   5475..5522    +  CDS            nucleoplasmin NLS: bipartite nuclear localization signal from nucleoplasmin
   5556..5667    +  polyA_signal   bGH poly(A) signal: bovine growth hormone polyadenylation signal
   5772..5912    +  repeat_region  AAV2 ITR: inverted terminal repeat of adeno-associated virus serotype 2 inverted
   5917..5968    -  misc_feature   bom (fragment): basis of mobility region from pBR322
   5987..6367    +  rep_origin     M13 ori (sequence partly withheld): M13 bacteriophage origin of replication; arrow indicates direction of (+) strand synthesis
   6443..6492    -  misc_feature   bom (fragment): basis of mobility region from pBR322
   6594..6629    -  CDS            rop (fragment): Rop protein, which maintains plasmids at low copy number; rop
   6724..6828    +  promoter       AmpR promoter: bla
   6829..7689    +  CDS            AmpR: β-lactamase; bla; confers resistance to ampicillin, carbenicillin, and related antibiotics
   7860..8448    +  rep_origin     ori: high-copy-number ColE1/pMB1/pBR322/pUC origin of replication
