>Addgene plasmid #127900 | pX330 Mouse 5' Npm1 gRNA | addgene full sequence | sequence record 249686 | Addgene NGS Result
GAGGGCCTATTTCCCATGATTCCTTCATATTTGCATATACGATACAAGGCTGTTAGAGAGATAATTGGAA
TTAATTTGACTGTAAACACAAAGATATTAGTACAAAATACGTGACGTAGAAAGTAATAATTTCTTGGGTA
GTTTGCAGTTTTAAAATTATGTTTTAAAATGGACTATCATATGCTTACCGTAACTTGAAAGTATTTCGAT
TTCTTGGCTTTATATATCTTGTGGAAAGGACGAAACACCGCATGGAAGACTCGATGGATAGTTTTAGAGC
TAGAAATAGCAAGTTAAAATAAGGCTAGTCCGTTATCAACTTGAAAAAGTGGCACCGAGTCGGTGCTTTT
TTGTTTTAGAGCTAGAAATAGCAAGTTAAAATAAGGCTAGTCCGTTTTTAGCGCGTGCGCCAATTCTGCA
GACAAATGGCTCTAGAGGTACCCGTTACATAACTTACGGTAAATGGCCCGCCTGGCTGACCGCCCAACGA
CCCCCGCCCATTGACGTCAATAGTAACGCCAATAGGGACTTTCCATTGACGTCAATGGGTGGAGTATTTA
CGGTAAACTGCCCACTTGGCAGTACATCAAGTGTATCATATGCCAAGTACGCCCCCTATTGACGTCAATG
ACGGTAAATGGCCCGCCTGGCATTGTGCCCAGTACATGACCTTATGGGACTTTCCTACTTGGCAGTACAT
CTACGTATTAGTCATCGCTATTACCATGGTCGAGGTGAGCCCCACGTTCTGCTTCACTCTCCCCATCTCC
CCCCCCTCCCCACCCCCAATTTTGTATTTATTTATTTTTTAATTATTTTGTGCAGCGATGGGGGCGGGGG
GGGGGGGGGGGCGCGCGCCRGGCGGGGCGGGGCGGGGCGGGGGGCGGGGCGGGGCGAGGCGGAGAGGTGC
GGCGGCAGCCAATCAGAGCGGCGCGCTCCGAAAGTTTCCTTTTATGGCGAGGCGGCGGCGGCGGCGGCCC
TATAAAAAGCGAAGCGCGCGGCGGGCGGGAGTCGCTGCGCGCTGCCTTCGCCCCGTGCCCCGCTCCGCCG
CCGCCTCGCGCCGCCCGCCCCGGCTCTGACTGACCGCGTTACTCCCACAGGTGAGCGGGCGGGACGGCCC
TTCTCCTCCGGGCTGTAATTAGCTGAGCAAGAGGTAAGGGTTTAAGGGATGGTTGGTTGGTGGGGTATTA
ATGTTTAATTACCTGGAGCACCTGCCTGAAATCACTTTTTTTCAGGTTGGACCGGTGCCACCATGGACTA
TAAGGACCACGACGGAGACTACAAGGATCATGATATTGATTACAAAGACGATGACGATAAGATGGCCCCA
AAGAAGAAGCGGAAGGTCGGTATCCACGGAGTCCCAGCAGCCGACAAGAAGTACAGCATCGGCCTGGACA
TCGGCACCAACTCTGTGGGCTGGGCCGTGATCACCGACGAGTACAAGGTGCCCAGCAAGAAATTCAAGGT
GCTGGGCAACACCGACCGGCACAGCATCAAGAAGAACCTGATCGGAGCCCTGCTGTTCGACAGCGGCGAA
ACAGCCGAGGCCACCCGGCTGAAGAGAACCGCCAGAAGAAGATACACCAGACGGAAGAACCGGATCTGCT
ATCTGCAAGAGATCTTCAGCAACGAGATGGCCAAGGTGGACGACAGCTTCTTCCACAGACTGGAAGAGTC
CTTCCTGGTGGAAGAGGATAAGAAGCACGAGCGGCACCCCATCTTCGGCAACATCGTGGACGAGGTGGCC
TACCACGAGAAGTACCCCACCATCTACCACCTGAGAAAGAAACTGGTGGACAGCACCGACAAGGCCGACC
TGCGGCTGATCTATCTGGCCCTGGCCCACATGATCAAGTTCCGGGGCCACTTCCTGATCGAGGGCGACCT
GAACCCCGACAACAGCGACGTGGACAAGCTGTTCATCCAGCTGGTGCAGACCTACAACCAGCTGTTCGAG
GAAAACCCCATCAACGCCAGCGGCGTGGACGCCAAGGCCATCCTGTCTGCCAGACTGAGCAAGAGCAGAC
GGCTGGAAAATCTGATCGCCCAGCTGCCCGGCGAGAAGAAGAATGGCCTGTTCGGAAACCTGATTGCCCT
GAGCCTGGGCCTGACCCCCAACTTCAAGAGCAACTTCGACCTGGCCGAGGATGCCAAACTGCAGCTGAGC
AAGGACACCTACGACGACGACCTGGACAACCTGCTGGCCCAGATCGGCGACCAGTACGCCGACCTGTTTC
TGGCCGCCAAGAACCTGTCCGACGCCATCCTGCTGAGCGACATCCTGAGAGTGAACACCGAGATCACCAA
GGCCCCCCTGAGCGCCTCTATGATCAAGAGATACGACGAGCACCACCAGGACCTGACCCTGCTGAAAGCT
CTCGTGCGGCAGCAGCTGCCTGAGAAGTACAAAGAGATTTTCTTCGACCAGAGCAAGAACGGCTACGCCG
GCTACATTGACGGCGGAGCCAGCCAGGAAGAGTTCTACAAGTTCATCAAGCCCATCCTGGAAAAGATGGA
CGGCACCGAGGAACTGCTCGTGAAGCTGAACAGAGAGGACCTGCTGCGGAAGCAGCGGACCTTCGACAAC
GGCAGCATCCCCCACCAGATCCACCTGGGAGAGCTGCACGCCATTCTGCGGCGGCAGGAAGATTTTTACC
CATTCCTGAAGGACAACCGGGAAAAGATCGAGAAGATCCTGACCTTCCGCATCCCCTACTACGTGGGCCC
TCTGGCCAGGGGAAACAGCAGATTCGCCTGGATGACCAGAAAGAGCGAGGAAACCATCACCCCCTGGAAC
TTCGAGGAAGTGGTGGACAAGGGCGCTTCCGCCCAGAGCTTCATCGAGCGGATGACCAACTTCGATAAGA
ACCTGCCCAACGAGAAGGTGCTGCCCAAGCACAGCCTGCTGTACGAGTACTTCACCGTGTATAACGAGCT
GACCAAAGTGAAATACGTGACCGAGGGAATGAGAAAGCCCGCCTTCCTGAGCGGCGAGCAGAAAAAGGCC
ATCGTGGACCTGCTGTTCAAGACCAACCGGAAAGTGACCGTGAAGCAGCTGAAAGAGGACTACTTCAAGA
AAATCGAGTGCTTCGACTCCGTGGAAATCTCCGGCGTGGAAGATCGGTTCAACGCCTCCCTGGGCACATA
CCACGATCTGCTGAAAATTATCAAGGACAAGGACTTCCTGGACAATGAGGAAAACGAGGACATTCTGGAA
GATATCGTGCTGACCCTGACACTGTTTGAGGACAGAGAGATGATCGAGGAACGGCTGAAAACCTATGCCC
ACCTGTTCGACGACAAAGTGATGAAGCAGCTGAAGCGGCGGAGATACACCGGCTGGGGCAGGCTGAGCCG
GAAGCTGATCAACGGCATCCGGGACAAGCAGTCCGGCAAGACAATCCTGGATTTCCTGAAGTCCGACGGC
TTCGCCAACAGAAACTTCATGCAGCTGATCCACGACGACAGCCTGACCTTTAAAGAGGACATCCAGAAAG
CCCAGGTGTCCGGCCAGGGCGATAGCCTGCACGAGCACATTGCCAATCTGGCCGGCAGCCCCGCCATTAA
GAAGGGCATCCTGCAGACAGTGAAGGTGGTGGACGAGCTCGTGAAAGTGATGGGCCGGCACAAGCCCGAG
AACATCGTGATCGAAATGGCCAGAGAGAACCAGACCACCCAGAAGGGACAGAAGAACAGCCGCGAGAGAA
TGAAGCGGATCGAAGAGGGCATCAAAGAGCTGGGCAGCCAGATCCTGAAAGAACACCCCGTGGAAAACAC
CCAGCTGCAGAACGAGAAGCTGTACCTGTACTACCTGCAGAATGGGCGGGATATGTACGTGGACCAGGAA
CTGGACATCAACCGGCTGTCCGACTACGATGTGGACCATATCGTGCCTCAGAGCTTTCTGAAGGACGACT
CCATCGACAACAAGGTGCTGACCAGAAGCGACAAGAACCGGGGCAAGAGCGACAACGTGCCCTCCGAAGA
GGTCGTGAAGAAGATGAAGAACTACTGGCGGCAGCTGCTGAACGCCAAGCTGATTACCCAGAGAAAGTTC
GACAATCTGACCAAGGCCGAGAGAGGCGGCCTGAGCGAACTGGATAAGGCCGGCTTCATCAAGAGACAGC
TGGTGGAAACCCGGCAGATCACAAAGCACGTGGCACAGATCCTGGACTCCCGGATGAACACTAAGTACGA
CGAGAATGACAAGCTGATCCGGGAAGTGAAAGTGATCACCCTGAAGTCCAAGCTGGTGTCCGATTTCCGG
AAGGATTTCCAGTTTTACAAAGTGCGCGAGATCAACAACTACCACCACGCCCACGACGCCTACCTGAACG
CCGTCGTGGGAACCGCCCTGATCAAAAAGTACCCTAAGCTGGAAAGCGAGTTCGTGTACGGCGACTACAA
GGTGTACGACGTGCGGAAGATGATCGCCAAGAGCGAGCAGGAAATCGGCAAGGCTACCGCCAAGTACTTC
TTCTACAGCAACATCATGAACTTTTTCAAGACCGAGATTACCCTGGCCAACGGCGAGATCCGGAAGCGGC
CTCTGATCGAGACAAACGGCGAAACCGGGGAGATCGTGTGGGATAAGGGCCGGGATTTTGCCACCGTGCG
GAAAGTGCTGAGCATGCCCCAAGTGAATATCGTGAAAAAGACCGAGGTGCAGACAGGCGGCTTCAGCAAA
GAGTCTATCCTGCCCAAGAGGAACAGCGATAAGCTGATCGCCAGAAAGAAGGACTGGGACCCTAAGAAGT
ACGGCGGCTTCGACAGCCCCACCGTGGCCTATTCTGTGCTGGTGGTGGCCAAAGTGGAAAAGGGCAAGTC
CAAGAAACTGAAGAGTGTGAAAGAGCTGCTGGGGATCACCATCATGGAAAGAAGCAGCTTCGAGAAGAAT
CCCATCGACTTTCTGGAAGCCAAGGGCTACAAAGAAGTGAAAAAGGACCTGATCATCAAGCTGCCTAAGT
ACTCCCTGTTCGAGCTGGAAAACGGCCGGAAGAGAATGCTGGCCTCTGCCGGCGAACTGCAGAAGGGAAA
CGAACTGGCCCTGCCCTCCAAATATGTGAACTTCCTGTACCTGGCCAGCCACTATGAGAAGCTGAAGGGC
TCCCCCGAGGATAATGAGCAGAAACAGCTGTTTGTGGAACAGCACAAGCACTACCTGGACGAGATCATCG
AGCAGATCAGCGAGTTCTCCAAGAGAGTGATCCTGGCCGACGCTAATCTGGACAAAGTGCTGTCCGCCTA
CAACAAGCACCGGGATAAGCCCATCAGAGAGCAGGCCGAGAATATCATCCACCTGTTTACCCTGACCAAT
CTGGGAGCCCCTGCCGCCTTCAAGTACTTTGACACCACCATCGACCGGAAGAGGTACACCAGCACCAAAG
AGGTGCTGGACGCCACCCTGATCCACCAGAGCATCACCGGCCTGTACGAGACACGGATCGACCTGTCTCA
GCTGGGAGGCGACAAAAGGCCGGCGGCCACGAAAAAGGCCGGCCAGGCAAAAAAGWACAAGTAAGAATTC
CTAGAGCTCGCTGATCAGCCTCGACTGTGCCTTCTAGTTGCCAGCCATCTGTTGTTTGCCCCTCCCCCGT
GCCTTCCTTGACCCTGGAAGGTGCCACTCCCACTGTCCTTTCCTAATAAAATGAGGAAATTGCATCGCAT
TGTCTGAGTAGGTGTCATTCTATTCTGGGGGGTGGGGTGGGGCAGGACAGCAAGGGGGAGGATTGGGAAG
AGAATAGCAGGCATGCTGGGGAGCGGCCGCAGGAACCCCTAGTGATGGAGTTGGCCACTCCCTCTCTGCG
CGCTCGCTCGCTCACTGAGGCCGGGCGACCAAAGGTCGCCCGACGCCCGGGCTTTGCCCGGGCGGCCTCA
GTGAGCGAGCGAGCGCGCAGCTGCCTGCAGGGGCGCCTGATGCGGTATTTTCTCCTTACGCATCTGTGCG
GTATTTCACACCGCATA
[95 nt withheld, positions 5968-6062]
T
[46 nt withheld, positions 6064-6109]
C
[141 nt withheld, positions 6111-6251]
CCTTTGACGTTGGAGTCCACGTTCTTT
[37 nt withheld, positions 6279-6315]
ACTCTATCTCGGGCTATTCTTTTGATTTATAAGGGATTTTGCCGATTTCGGTCTATTGGTTAAAAAATGA
GCTGATTTAACAAAAATTTAACGCGAATTTTAACAAAATATTAACGTTTACAATTTTATGGTGCACTCTC
AGTACAATCTGCTCTGATGCCGCATAGTTAAGCCAGCCCCGACACCCGCCAACACCCGCTGACGCGCCCT
GACGGGCTTGTCTGCTCCCGGCATCCGCTTACAGACAAGCTGTGACCGTCTCCGGGAGCTGCATGTGTCA
GAGGTTTTCACCGTCATCACCGAAACGCGCGAGACGAAAGGGCCTCGTGATACGCCTATTTTTATAGGTT
AATGTCATGATAATAATGGTTTCTTAGACGTCAGGTGGCACTTTTCGGGGAAATGTGCGCGGAACCCCTA
TTTGTTTATTTTTCTAAATACATTCAAATATGTATCCGCTCATGAGACAATAACCCTGATAAATGCTTCA
ATAATATTGAAAAAGGAAGAGTATGAGTATTCAACATTTCCGTGTCGCCCTTATTCCCTTTTTTGCGGCA
TTTTGCCTTCCTGTTTTTGCTCACCCAGAAACGCTGGTGAAAGTAAAAGATGCTGAAGATCAGTTGGGTG
CACGAGTGGGTTACATCGAACTGGATCTCAACAGCGGTAAGATCCTTGAGAGTTTTCGCCCCGAAGAACG
TTTTCCAATGATGAGCACTTTTAAAGTTCTGCTATGTGGCGCGGTATTATCCCGTATTGACGCCGGGCAA
GAGCAACTCGGTCGCCGCATACACTATTCTCAGAATGACTTGGTTGAGTACTCACCAGTCACAGAAAAGC
ATCTTACGGATGGCATGACAGTAAGAGAATTATGCAGTGCTGCCATAACCATGAGTGATAACACTGCGGC
CAACTTACTTCTGACAACGATCGGAGGACCGAAGGAGCTAACCGCTTTTTTGCACAACATGGGGGATCAT
GTAACTCGCCTTGATCGTTGGGAACCGGAGCTGAATGAAGCCATACCAAACGACGAGCGTGACACCACGA
TGCCTGTAGCAATGGCAACAACGTTGCGCAAACTATTAACTGGCGAACTACTTACTCTAGCTTCCCGGCA
ACAATTAATAGACTGGATGGAGGCGGATAAAGTTGCAGGACCACTTCTGCGCTCGGCCCTTCCGGCTGGC
TGGTTTATTGCTGATAAATCTGGAGCCGGTGAGCGTGGAAGCCGCGGTATCATTGCAGCACTGGGGCCAG
ATGGTAAGCCCTCCCGTATCGTAGTTATCTACACGACGGGGAGTCAGGCAACTATGGATGAACGAAATAG
ACAGATCGCTGAGATAGGTGCCTCACTGATTAAGCATTGGTAACTGTCAGACCAAGTTTACTCATATATA
CTTTAGATTGATTTAAAACTTCATTTTTAATTTAAAAGGATCTAGGTGAAGATCCTTTTTGATAATCTCA
TGACCAAAATCCCTTAACGTGAGTTTTCGTTCCACTGAGCGTCAGACCCCGTAGAAAAGATCAAAGGATC
TTCTTGAGATCCTTTTTTTCTGCGCGTAATCTGCTGCTTGCAAACAAAAAAACCACCGCTACCAGCGGTG
GTTTGTTTGCCGGATCAAGAGCTACCAACTCTTTTTCCGAAGGTAACTGGCTTCAGCAGAGCGCAGATAC
CAAATACTGTTCTTCTAGTGTAGCCGTAGTTAGGCCACCACTTCAAGAACTCTGTAGCACCGCCTACATA
CCTCGCTCTGCTAATCCTGTTACCAGTGGCTGCTGCCAGTGGCGATAAGTCGTGTCTTACCGGGTTGGAC
TCAAGACGATAGTTACCGGATAAGGCGCAGCGGTCGGGCTGAACGGGGGGTTCGTGCACACAGCCCAGCT
TGGAGCGAACGACCTACACCGAACTGAGATACCTACAGCGTGAGCTATGAGAAAGCGCCACGCTTCCCGA
AGGGAGAAAGGCGGACAGGTATCCGGTAAGCGGCAGGGTCGGAACAGGAGAGCGCACGAGGGAGCTTCCA
GGGGGAAACGCCTGGTATCTTTATAGTCCTGTCGGGTTTCGCCACCTCTGACTTGAGCGTCGATTTTTGT
GATGCTCGTCAGGGGGGCGGAGCCTATGGAAAAACGCCAGCAACGCGGCCTTTTTACGGTTCCTGGCCTT
TTGCTGGCCTTTTGCTCACATGT
Features (pLannotate 1.2.2; 18 found; start..end, strand, type, name):
      1..241     +  promoter       U6 promoter: RNA polymerase III promoter for human U6 snRNA
    271..346     +  misc_RNA       gRNA scaffold: guide RNA scaffold for the Streptococcus pyogenes CRISPR/Cas9 system
    353..396     +  misc_RNA       gRNA scaffold (fragment): guide RNA scaffold for the Streptococcus pyogenes CRISPR/Cas9 system
    443..728     +  enhancer       CMV enhancer: human cytomegalovirus immediate early enhancer; contains an 18-bp deletion relative to the standard CMV enhancer
    730..1007    +  promoter       chicken β-actin promoter: No description available
   1008..1235    +  intron         hybrid intron: hybrid between chicken β-actin (CBA) and minute virus of mice (MMV) introns (Gray et al., 2011)
   1373..2974    +  CDS            Cas9(N): N-terminal portion of Streptococcus pyogenes Cas9 (Zetsche et al., 2015)
   2975..5473    +  CDS            Cas9(C): C-terminal portion of Streptococcus pyogenes Cas9 (Zetsche et al., 2015)
   5474..5515    +  CDS            nucleoplasmin NLS (fragment): bipartite nuclear localization signal from nucleoplasmin
   5555..5666    +  polyA_signal   bGH poly(A) signal: bovine growth hormone polyadenylation signal
   5771..5911    +  repeat_region  AAV2 ITR: inverted terminal repeat of adeno-associated virus serotype 2 inverted
   5916..5967    -  misc_feature   bom (fragment): basis of mobility region from pBR322
   5986..6441    +  rep_origin     f1 ori (sequence partly withheld): f1 bacteriophage origin of replication; arrow indicates direction of (+) strand synthesis
   6442..6491    -  misc_feature   bom (fragment): basis of mobility region from pBR322
   6593..6628    -  CDS            rop (fragment): Rop protein, which maintains plasmids at low copy number; rop
   6723..6827    +  promoter       AmpR promoter: bla
   6828..7688    +  CDS            AmpR: β-lactamase; bla; confers resistance to ampicillin, carbenicillin, and related antibiotics
   7859..8447    +  rep_origin     ori: high-copy-number ColE1/pMB1/pBR322/pUC origin of replication
