[The description below was written by a language model from this plasmid's Addgene catalogue record and pLannotate feature annotations shown in this document.]
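Description:
pX330 Mouse 5' Npm1 gRNA is an all-in-one CRISPR plasmid built on the pX330 backbone. From a single vector of roughly 8.5 kb it expresses both wild-type Streptococcus pyogenes Cas9 and a single guide RNA directed at the 5' end of the mouse Npm1 gene. It is propagated in E. coli through a high-copy ColE1/pUC-type origin and selected with ampicillin via the bla (AmpR) gene and its own promoter. A filamentous phage origin (annotated as f1 in one sequence record and M13 in the other) is also present, along with short pBR322-derived bom and rop remnants that are backbone leftovers.

The guide cassette consists of the human U6 RNA polymerase III promoter followed by the Npm1-specific spacer, which was cloned into the BbsI sites (destroyed in the process) directly upstream of the SpCas9 gRNA scaffold. A second, partial scaffold fragment is annotated just after it. Downstream, a hybrid promoter comprising the CMV enhancer, chicken β-actin promoter and a chimeric CBA/MVM intron drives the Cas9 coding sequence. The annotation software splits this into N- and C-terminal portions, but they are contiguous and form one open reading frame. Cas9 carries a C-terminal nucleoplasmin nuclear localization signal, and the transcript ends at a bGH polyadenylation signal. Only one AAV2 inverted terminal repeat is annotated, so the plasmid is not shown to be a packageable AAV genome and is best regarded as a transfection vector.

The depositor and repository sequences differ by a single nucleotide in length and agree in layout. The record gives the purpose only as cutting near the 5' end of mouse Npm1 and does not state the downstream application.
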