Addgene plasmid #127900: pX330 Mouse 5' Npm1 gRNA
Purpose: WT Cas9 Vector targeting the 5' end of the mouse Npm1 gene
Depositing lab: Mark Groudine. Depositing organization: Fred Hutchinson Cancer Center.
Backbone
  Vector backbone: pX330
  Modifications to backbone: gRNA to 5' Npm1 inserted in BbsI cloning site
  Vector type: CRISPR
Growth in bacteria
  Bacterial resistance: Ampicillin, 100 μg/mL
  Growth temperature: 37°C
  Growth strain: DH5alpha
  Copy number: Unknown
Gene/Insert
  Gene/Insert name: gRNA/Cas9
  gRNA/shRNA sequence: catggaagactcgatggata
  Cloning method: Restriction Enzyme; 5′ cloning site BbsI (destroyed during cloning); 3′ cloning site BbsI (destroyed during cloning)
  Sequencing primers: 5′ cacctctgacttgagcgtcg
Resource information
  A portion of this plasmid was derived from a plasmid made by: https://www.addgene.org/42230/
Terms and licenses: Academic/Nonprofit Terms; Industry Terms: Not Available to Industry
How to cite: pX330 Mouse 5' Npm1 gRNA was a gift from Mark Groudine (Addgene plasmid # 127900 ; http://n2t.net/addgene:127900 ; RRID:Addgene_127900)
